LOCUS       Exported 11153 bp ds-DNA circular SYN 12-MAY-2021
DEFINITION  Expresses mutated p53-L344P tagged with mKate2 and split C-term
            mVenus.
ACCESSION   .
VERSION     .
KEYWORDS    pRRLHygro-pEF1a-p53ashL344P-mKate2-splitmVenusC
SOURCE      synthetic DNA construct
  ORGANISM  synthetic DNA construct
REFERENCE   1 (bases 1 to 11153)
  AUTHORS   Gaglia G, Lahav G
  TITLE     Constant rate of p53 tetramerization in response to DNA damage
            controls the p53 response.
  JOURNAL   Mol Syst Biol. 2014 Oct 24;10:753. doi: 10.15252/msb.20145168.
  PUBMED    25344068
REFERENCE   2 (bases 1 to 11153)
  AUTHORS   .
  TITLE     Direct Submission
  JOURNAL   Exported May 12, 2021 from SnapGene Server 1.1.58
            http://www.snapgene.com
FEATURES             Location/Qualifiers
     source          1..11153
                     /organism="synthetic DNA construct"
                     /mol_type="other DNA"
     promoter        27..131
                     /gene="bla"
                     /label=AmpR promoter
     CDS             132..992
                     /codon_start=1
                     /gene="bla"
                     /product="beta-lactamase"
                     /label=AmpR
                     /note="confers resistance to ampicillin, carbenicillin, and
                     related antibiotics"
                     /translation="MSIQHFRVALIPFFAAFCLPVFAHPETLVKVKDAEDQLGARVGYI
                     ELDLNSGKILESFRPEERFPMMSTFKVLLCGAVLSRVDAGQEQLGRRIHYSQNDLVEYS
                     PVTEKHLTDGMTVRELCSAAITMSDNTAANLLLTTIGGPKELTAFLHNMGDHVTRLDRW
                     EPELNEAIPNDERDTTMPVAMATTLRKLLTGELLTLASRQQLIDWMEADKVAGPLLRSA
                     LPAGWFIADKSGAGERGSRGIIAALGPDGKPSRIVVIYTTGSQATMDERNRQIAEIGAS
                     LIKHW"
     primer_bind     complement(350..369)
                     /label=Amp-R
                     /note="Ampicillin resistance gene, reverse primer"
     rep_origin      1163..1751
                     /direction=RIGHT
                     /label=ori
                     /note="high-copy-number ColE1/pMB1/pBR322/pUC origin of
                     replication"
     primer_bind     1652..1671
                     /label=pBR322ori-F
                     /note="pBR322 origin, forward primer"
     primer_bind     1905..1922
                     /label=L4440
                     /note="L4440 vector, forward primer"
     protein_bind    2039..2060
                     /label=CAP binding site
                     /bound_moiety="E. coli catabolite activator protein"
                     /note="CAP binding activates transcription in the presence
                     of cAMP."
     promoter        2075..2105
                     /label=lac promoter
                     /note="promoter for the E. coli lac operon"
     protein_bind    2113..2129
                     /label=lac operator
                     /bound_moiety="lac repressor encoded by lacI"
                     /note="The lac repressor binds to the lac operator to
                     inhibit transcription in E. coli. This inhibition can be
                     relieved by adding lactose or
                     isopropyl-beta-D-thiogalactopyranoside (IPTG)."
     primer_bind     2118..2140
                     /label=M13/pUC Reverse
                     /note="In lacZ gene"
     primer_bind     2137..2153
                     /label=M13 rev
                     /note="common sequencing primer, one of multiple similar
                     variants"
     primer_bind     2137..2153
                     /label=M13 Reverse
                     /note="In lacZ gene. Also called M13-rev"
     LTR             2449..2629
                     /label=5' LTR (truncated)
                     /note="truncated 5' long terminal repeat (LTR) from HIV-1"
     misc_feature    2676..2801
                     /label=HIV-1 Psi
                     /note="packaging signal of human immunodeficiency virus
                     type 1"
     misc_feature    3294..3527
                     /label=RRE
                     /note="The Rev response element (RRE) of HIV-1 allows for
                     Rev-dependent mRNA export from the nucleus to the
                     cytoplasm."
     CDS             3712..3756
                     /codon_start=1
                     /product="antigenic peptide corresponding to amino acids
                     655 to 669 of the HIV envelope protein gp41 (Lutje Hulsik
                     et al., 2013)"
                     /label=gp41 peptide
                     /note="recognized by the 2H10 single-chain llama nanobody"
                     /translation="KNEQELLELDKWASL"
     misc_feature    4023..4140
                     /label=cPPT/CTS
                     /note="central polypurine tract and central termination
                     sequence of HIV-1"
     protein_bind    4180..4200
                     /gene="mutant version of attB"
                     /label=attB4
                     /bound_moiety="BP Clonase(TM)"
                     /note="core recombination site for the Gateway(R) BP
                     reaction"
     promoter        4201..5379
                     /label=EF-1-alpha promoter
                     /note="strong constitutive promoter for human elongation
                     factor EF-1-alpha"
     intron          4432..5370
                     /label=EF-1-alpha intron A
                     /note="intron upstream of the start codon of human
                     EF-1-alpha"
     primer_bind     5327..5347
                     /label=EF1a-F
                     /note="Human elongation factor-1a promoter, forward primer"
     protein_bind    5385..5409
                     /gene="mutant version of attB"
                     /label=attB1
                     /bound_moiety="BP Clonase(TM)"
                     /note="recombination site for the Gateway(R) BP reaction"
     protein_bind    complement(6592..6616)
                     /gene="mutant version of attB"
                     /label=attB2
                     /bound_moiety="BP Clonase(TM)"
                     /note="recombination site for the Gateway(R) BP reaction"
     primer_bind     7523..7544
                     /label=EGFP-C
                     /note="EGFP, forward primer"
     protein_bind    complement(7591..7611)
                     /gene="mutant version of attB"
                     /label=attB3
                     /bound_moiety="BP Clonase(TM)"
                     /note="core recombination site for the Gateway(R) BP
                     reaction"
     primer_bind     complement(7649..7669)
                     /label=pBABE 3'
                     /note="SV40 enhancer, reverse primer for pBABE vectors"
     promoter        7654..7983
                     /label=SV40 promoter
                     /note="SV40 enhancer and early promoter"
     rep_origin      7834..7969
                     /label=SV40 ori
                     /note="SV40 origin of replication"
     CDS             8057..9082
                     /codon_start=1
                     /gene="aph(4)-Ia"
                     /product="aminoglycoside phosphotransferase from E. coli"
                     /label=HygR
                     /note="confers resistance to hygromycin"
                     /translation="MKKPELTATSVEKFLIEKFDSVSDLMQLSEGEESRAFSFDVGGRG
                     YVLRVNSCADGFYKDRYVYRHFASAALPIPEVLDIGEFSESLTYCISRRAQGVTLQDLP
                     ETELPAVLQPVAEAMDAIAAADLSQTSGFGPFGPQGIGQYTTWRDFICAIADPHVYHWQ
                     TVMDDTVSASVAQALDELMLWAEDCPEVRHLVHADFGSNNVLTDNGRITAVIDWSEAMF
                     GDSQYEVANIFFWRPWLACMEQQTRYFERRHPELAGSPRLRAYMLRIGLDQLYQSLVDG
                     NFDDAAWAQGRCDAIVRSGAGTVGRTQIARRSAAVWTDGCVEVLADSGNRRPSTRPRAK
                     E"
     misc_feature    9235..9823
                     /label=WPRE
                     /note="woodchuck hepatitis virus posttranscriptional
                     regulatory element"
     primer_bind     complement(9288..9308)
                     /label=WPRE-R
                     /note="WPRE, reverse primer"
     CDS             complement(9706..9717)
                     /codon_start=1
                     /product="Factor Xa recognition and cleavage site"
                     /label=Factor Xa site
                     /translation="IEGR"
     LTR             9898..10131
                     /label=3' LTR (Delta-U3)
                     /note="self-inactivating 3' long terminal repeat (LTR) from
                     HIV-1"
     polyA_signal    10203..10324
                     /label=SV40 poly(A) signal
                     /note="SV40 polyadenylation signal"
     primer_bind     complement(10240..10259)
                     /label=SV40pA-R
                     /note="SV40 polyA, reverse primer"
     primer_bind     10294..10313
                     /label=EBV-rev
                     /note="SV40 polyA terminator, reverse primer"
     rep_origin      10343..10478
                     /label=SV40 ori
                     /note="SV40 origin of replication"
     primer_bind     complement(10510..10529)
                     /label=T7
                     /note="T7 promoter, forward primer"
     promoter        complement(10511..10529)
                     /label=T7 promoter
                     /note="promoter for bacteriophage T7 RNA polymerase"
     primer_bind     complement(10539..10556)
                     /label=M13 Forward
                     /note="In lacZ gene. Also called M13-F20 or M13 (-21)
                     Forward"
     primer_bind     complement(10539..10555)
                     /label=M13 fwd
                     /note="common sequencing primer, one of multiple similar
                     variants"
     primer_bind     complement(10548..10570)
                     /label=M13/pUC Forward
                     /note="In lacZ gene"
     rep_origin      10696..11151
                     /direction=RIGHT
                     /label=f1 ori
                     /note="f1 bacteriophage origin of replication; arrow
                     indicates direction of (+) strand synthesis"
     primer_bind     complement(10783..10802)
                     /label=F1ori-R
                     /note="F1 origin, reverse primer"
     primer_bind     10993..11014
                     /label=F1ori-F
                     /note="F1 origin, forward primer"
ORIGIN
        1 caggtggcac ttttcgggga aatgtgcgcg gaacccctat ttgtttattt ttctaaatac
       61 attcaaatat gtatccgctc atgagacaat aaccctgata aatgcttcaa taatattgaa
      121 aaaggaagag tatgagtatt caacatttcc gtgtcgccct tattcccttt tttgcggcat
      181 tttgccttcc tgtttttgct cacccagaaa cgctggtgaa agtaaaagat gctgaagatc
      241 agttgggtgc acgagtgggt tacatcgaac tggatctcaa cagcggtaag atccttgaga
      301 gttttcgccc cgaagaacgt tttccaatga tgagcacttt taaagttctg ctatgtggcg
      361 cggtattatc ccgtgttgac gccgggcaag agcaactcgg tcgccgcata cactattctc
      421 agaatgactt ggttgagtac tcaccagtca cagaaaagca tcttacggat ggcatgacag
      481 taagagaatt atgcagtgct gccataacca tgagtgataa cactgcggcc aacttacttc
      541 tgacaacgat cggaggaccg aaggagctaa ccgctttttt gcacaacatg ggggatcatg
      601 taactcgcct tgatcgttgg gaaccggagc tgaatgaagc cataccaaac gacgagcgtg
      661 acaccacgat gcctgtagca atggcaacaa cgttgcgcaa actattaact ggcgaactac
      721 ttactctagc ttcccggcaa caattaatag actggatgga ggcggataaa gttgcaggac
      781 cacttctgcg ctcggccctt ccggctggct ggtttattgc tgataaatct ggagccggtg
      841 agcgtgggtc tcgcggtatc attgcagcac tggggccaga tggtaagccc tcccgtatcg
      901 tagttatcta cacgacgggg agtcaggcaa ctatggatga acgaaataga cagatcgctg
      961 agataggtgc ctcactgatt aagcattggt aactgtcaga ccaagtttac tcatatatac
     1021 tttagattga tttaaaactt catttttaat ttaaaaggat ctaggtgaag atcctttttg
     1081 ataatctcat gaccaaaatc ccttaacgtg agttttcgtt ccactgagcg tcagaccccg
     1141 tagaaaagat caaaggatct tcttgagatc ctttttttct gcgcgtaatc tgctgcttgc
     1201 aaacaaaaaa accaccgcta ccagcggtgg tttgtttgcc ggatcaagag ctaccaactc
     1261 tttttccgaa ggtaactggc ttcagcagag cgcagatacc aaatactgtt cttctagtgt
     1321 agccgtagtt aggccaccac ttcaagaact ctgtagcacc gcctacatac ctcgctctgc
     1381 taatcctgtt accagtggct gctgccagtg gcgataagtc gtgtcttacc gggttggact
     1441 caagacgata gttaccggat aaggcgcagc ggtcgggctg aacggggggt tcgtgcacac
     1501 agcccagctt ggagcgaacg acctacaccg aactgagata cctacagcgt gagctatgag
     1561 aaagcgccac gcttcccgaa gggagaaagg cggacaggta tccggtaagc ggcagggtcg
     1621 gaacaggaga gcgcacgagg gagcttccag ggggaaacgc ctggtatctt tatagtcctg
     1681 tcgggtttcg ccacctctga cttgagcgtc gatttttgtg atgctcgtca ggggggcgga
     1741 gcctatggaa aaacgccagc aacgcggcct ttttacggtt cctggccttt tgctggcctt
     1801 ttgctcacat gttctttcct gcgttatccc ctgattctgt ggataaccgt attaccgcct
     1861 ttgagtgagc tgataccgct cgccgcagcc gaacgaccga gcgcagcgag tcagtgagcg
     1921 aggaagcgga agagcgccca atacgcaaac cgcctctccc cgcgcgttgg ccgattcatt
     1981 aatgcagctg gcacgacagg tttcccgact ggaaagcggg cagtgagcgc aacgcaatta
     2041 atgtgagtta gctcactcat taggcacccc aggctttaca ctttatgctt ccggctcgta
     2101 tgttgtgtgg aattgtgagc ggataacaat ttcacacagg aaacagctat gaccatgatt
     2161 acgccaagcg cgcaatttaa ccctcactaa agggaacaaa agctggagct gcaagcttaa
     2221 tgtagtctta tgcaatactc ttgtagtctt gcaacatggt aacgatgagt tagcaacatg
     2281 ccttacaagg agagaaaaag caccgtgcat gccgattggt ggaagtaagg tggtacgatc
     2341 gtgccttatt aggaaggcaa cagacgggtc tgacatggat tggacgaacc actgaattgc
     2401 cgcattgcag agatattgta tttaagtgcc tagctcgata caataaacgg gtctctctgg
     2461 ttagaccaga tctgagcctg ggagctctct ggctaactag ggaacccact gcttaagcct
     2521 caataaagct tgccttgagt gcttcaagta gtgtgtgccc gtctgttgtg tgactctggt
     2581 aactagagat ccctcagacc cttttagtca gtgtggaaaa tctctagcag tggcgcccga
     2641 acagggactt gaaagcgaaa gggaaaccag aggagctctc tcgacgcagg actcggcttg
     2701 ctgaagcgcg cacggcaaga ggcgaggggc ggcgactggt gagtacgcca aaaattttga
     2761 ctagcggagg ctagaaggag agagatgggt gcgagagcgt cagtattaag cgggggagaa
     2821 ttagatcgcg atgggaaaaa attcggttaa ggccaggggg aaagaaaaaa tataaattaa
     2881 aacatatagt atgggcaagc agggagctag aacgattcgc agttaatcct ggcctgttag
     2941 aaacatcaga aggctgtaga caaatactgg gacagctaca accatccctt cagacaggat
     3001 cagaagaact tagatcatta tataatacag tagcaaccct ctattgtgtg catcaaagga
     3061 tagagataaa agacaccaag gaagctttag acaagataga ggaagagcaa aacaaaagta
     3121 agaccaccgc acagcaagcg gccgctgatc ttcagacctg gaggaggaga tatgagggac
     3181 aattggagaa gtgaattata taaatataaa gtagtaaaaa ttgaaccatt aggagtagca
     3241 cccaccaagg caaagagaag agtggtgcag agagaaaaaa gagcagtggg aataggagct
     3301 ttgttccttg ggttcttggg agcagcagga agcactatgg gcgcagcgtc aatgacgctg
     3361 acggtacagg ccagacaatt attgtctggt atagtgcagc agcagaacaa tttgctgagg
     3421 gctattgagg cgcaacagca tctgttgcaa ctcacagtct ggggcatcaa gcagctccag
     3481 gcaagaatcc tggctgtgga aagataccta aaggatcaac agctcctggg gatttggggt
     3541 tgctctggaa aactcatttg caccactgct gtgccttgga atgctagttg gagtaataaa
     3601 tctctggaac agatttggaa tcacacgacc tggatggagt gggacagaga aattaacaat
     3661 tacacaagct taatacactc cttaattgaa gaatcgcaaa accagcaaga aaagaatgaa
     3721 caagaattat tggaattaga taaatgggca agtttgtgga attggtttaa cataacaaat
     3781 tggctgtggt atataaaatt attcataatg atagtaggag gcttggtagg tttaagaata
     3841 gtttttgctg tactttctat agtgaataga gttaggcagg gatattcacc attatcgttt
     3901 cagacccacc tcccaacccc gaggggaccc gacaggcccg aaggaataga agaagaaggt
     3961 ggagagagag acagagacag atccattcga ttagtgaacg gatctcgacg gtatcggtta
     4021 acttttaaaa gaaaaggggg gattgggggg tacagtgcag gggaaagaat agtagacata
     4081 atagcaacag acatacaaac taaagaatta caaaaacaaa ttacaaaaat tcaaaatttt
     4141 atcgataagc ttgatatcac catgattacg ccaagctatc aactttgtat agaaaagttg
     4201 ggctccggtg cccgtcagtg ggcagagcgc acatcgccca cagtccccga gaagttgggg
     4261 ggaggggtcg gcaattgaac cggtgcctag agaaggtggc gcggggtaaa ctgggaaagt
     4321 gatgtcgtgt actggctccg cctttttccc gagggtgggg gagaaccgta tataagtgca
     4381 gtagtcgccg tgaacgttct ttttcgcaac gggtttgccg ccagaacaca ggtaagtgcc
     4441 gtgtgtggtt cccgcgggcc tggcctcttt acgggttatg gcccttgcgt gccttgaatt
     4501 acttccacct ggctgcagta cgtgattctt gatcccgagc ttcgggttgg aagtgggtgg
     4561 gagagttcga ggccttgcgc ttaaggagcc ccttcgcctc gtgcttgagt tgaggcctgg
     4621 cctgggcgct ggggccgccg cgtgcgaatc tggtggcacc ttcgcgcctg tctcgctgct
     4681 ttcgataagt ctctagccat ttaaaatttt tgatgacctg ctgcgacgct ttttttctgg
     4741 caagatagtc ttgtaaatgc gggccaagat ctgcacactg gtatttcggt ttttggggcc
     4801 gcgggcggcg acggggcccg tgcgtcccag cgcacatgtt cggcgaggcg gggcctgcga
     4861 gcgcggccac cgagaatcgg acgggggtag tctcaagctg gccggcctgc tctggtgcct
     4921 ggcctcgcgc cgccgtgtat cgccccgccc tgggcggcaa ggctggcccg gtcggcacca
     4981 gttgcgtgag cggaaagatg gccgcttccc ggccctgctg cagggagctc aaaatggagg
     5041 acgcggcgct cgggagagcg ggcgggtgag tcacccacac aaaggaaaag ggcctttccg
     5101 tcctcagccg tcgcttcatg tgactccacg gagtaccggg cgccgtccag gcacctcgat
     5161 tagttctcga gcttttggag tacgtcgtct ttaggttggg gggaggggtt ttatgcgatg
     5221 gagtttcccc acactgagtg ggtggagact gaagttaggc cagcttggca cttgatgtaa
     5281 ttctccttgg aatttgccct ttttgagttt ggatcttggt tcattctcaa gcctcagaca
     5341 gtggttcaaa gtttttttct tccatttcag gtgtcgtgag gaattcaagt ttgtacaaaa
     5401 aagcaggctt catggaggag ccgcagtcag atcctagcgt cgagccccct ctgagtcagg
     5461 aaacattttc agacctatgg aaactacttc ctgaaaacaa cgttctgtcc cccttgccgt
     5521 cccaagcaat ggatgatttg atgctgtccc cggacgatat tgaacaatgg ttcactgaag
     5581 acccaggtcc agatgaagct cccagaatgc cagaggctgc tccccgcgtg gcccctgcac
     5641 cagcagctcc tacaccggcg gcccctgcac cagccccctc ctggcccctg tcatcttctg
     5701 tcccttccca gaaaacctac cagggcagct acggtttccg tctgggcttc ttgcattctg
     5761 ggacagccaa gtctgtgact tgcacgtact cccctgccct caacaagatg ttttgccaac
     5821 tggccaagac ctgccctgtg cagctgtggg ttgattccac acccccgccc ggcacccgcg
     5881 tccgcgccat ggccatctac aagcagtcac agcacatgac ggaggttgtg aggcgctgcc
     5941 cccaccatga gcgctgctca gatagcgatg gtctggcccc tcctcagcat cttatccgag
     6001 tggagggaaa tttgcgtgtg gagtatttgg atgacagaaa cacttttcga catagtgtgg
     6061 tggtgcccta tgagccgcct gaggttggct ctgactgtac caccatccac tacaactaca
     6121 tgtgtaacag ttcctgcatg ggcggcatga accggaggcc catcctcacc atcatcacac
     6181 tggaggatag ctctggaaac ctactgggac ggaacagctt tgaggtgcgt gtttgtgcct
     6241 gtcctgggag agaccggcgc acagaggaag agaatctccg caagaaaggg gagcctcacc
     6301 acgagctgcc cccagggagc actaagcgag cactgcccaa caacaccagc tcctctcccc
     6361 agccaaagaa gaaaccactg gatggagaat atttcaccct tcagatccgt gggcgtgagc
     6421 gcttcgagat gttccgagag ccgaatgagg ccttggaact caaggatgcc caggctggga
     6481 aggagccagg ggggagcagg gctcactcca gccacctgaa gtccaaaaag ggtcagtcta
     6541 cctcccgcca taaaaaactc atgttcaaga cagaagggcc tgactcagac gacccagctt
     6601 tcttgtacaa agtggccatg gtgtctgagc tgattaagga gaacatgcac atgaagctgt
     6661 acatggaggg caccgtgaac aaccaccact tcaagtgcac atccgagggc gaaggcaagc
     6721 cctacgaggg cacccagacc atgagaatca aggccgtcga gggcggccct ctccccttcg
     6781 ccttcgacat cctggctacc agcttcatgt acggcagcaa aaccttcatc aaccacaccc
     6841 agggcatccc cgacttcttt aagcagtcct tccctgaggg cttcacatgg gagagagtca
     6901 ccacatacga agacgggggc gtgctgaccg ctacccagga caccagcctc caggacggct
     6961 gcctcatcta caacgtcaag atcagagggg tgaacttccc atccaacggc cctgtgatgc
     7021 agaagaaaac actcggctgg gaggcctcca ccgagaccct gtaccccgct gacggcggcc
     7081 tggaaggcag agccgacatg gccctgaagc tcgtgggcgg gggccacctg atctgcaact
     7141 tgaagaccac atacagatcc aagaaacccg ctaagaacct caagatgccc ggcgtctact
     7201 atgtggacag aagactggaa agaatcaagg aggccgacaa agagacctac gtcgagcagc
     7261 acgaggtggc tgtggccaga tactgcgacc tccctagcaa actggggcac agaggaggag
     7321 gtggaggtgg aggtggggga gccaagaacg gcatcaaggc caacttcaag atccgccaca
     7381 acatcgagga cggcggcgtg cagctcgccg accactacca gcagaacacc cccatcggcg
     7441 acggccccgt gctgctgccc gacaaccact acctgagcta ccagtccaag ctgagcaaag
     7501 accccaacga gaagcgcgat cacatggtcc tgctggagtt cgtgaccgcc gccgggatca
     7561 ctctcggcat ggacgagctg tacaagtaat caactttatt atacatagtt gataattcac
     7621 tggccgtcga gatccggact agtcctgtgg aatgtgtgtc agttagggtg tggaaagtcc
     7681 ccaggctccc cagcaggcag aagtatgcaa agcatgcatc tcaattagtc agcaaccagg
     7741 tgtggaaagt ccccaggctc cccagcaggc agaagtatgc aaagcatgca tctcaattag
     7801 tcagcaacca tagtcccgcc cctaactccg cccatcccgc ccctaactcc gcccagttcc
     7861 gcccattctc cgccccatgg ctgactaatt ttttttattt atgcagaggc cgaggccgcc
     7921 tcggcctctg agctattcca gaagtagtga ggaggctttt ttggaggcct aggcttttgc
     7981 aaaaagcttg ccagctgggg cgccctctgg taaggttggg aagccctgca gatctctcgt
     8041 ccgggggcaa tgagatatga aaaagcctga actcaccgcg acgtctgtcg agaagtttct
     8101 gatcgaaaag ttcgacagcg tctccgacct gatgcagctc tcggagggcg aagaatctcg
     8161 tgctttcagc ttcgatgtag gagggcgtgg atatgtcctg cgggtaaata gctgcgccga
     8221 tggtttctac aaagatcgtt atgtttatcg gcactttgca tcggccgcgc tcccgattcc
     8281 ggaagtgctt gacattgggg aatttagcga gagcctgacc tattgcatct cccgccgtgc
     8341 acagggtgtc acgttgcaag acctgcctga aaccgaactg cccgctgttc tgcagccggt
     8401 cgcggaggcc atggatgcga tcgctgcggc cgatcttagc cagacgagcg ggttcggccc
     8461 attcggaccg caaggaatcg gtcaatacac tacatggcgt gatttcatat gcgcgattgc
     8521 tgatccccat gtgtatcact ggcaaactgt gatggacgac accgtcagtg cgtccgtcgc
     8581 gcaggctctc gatgagctga tgctttgggc cgaggactgc cccgaagtcc ggcacctcgt
     8641 gcacgcggat ttcggctcca acaatgtcct gacggacaat ggccgcataa cagcggtcat
     8701 tgactggagc gaggcgatgt tcggggattc ccaatacgag gtcgccaaca tcttcttctg
     8761 gaggccgtgg ttggcttgta tggagcagca gacgcgctac ttcgagcgga ggcatccgga
     8821 gcttgcagga tcgccgcggc tccgggcgta tatgctccgc attggtcttg accaactcta
     8881 tcagagcttg gttgacggca atttcgatga tgcagcttgg gcgcagggtc gatgcgacgc
     8941 aatcgtccga tccggagccg ggactgtcgg gcgtacacaa atcgcccgca gaagcgcggc
     9001 cgtctggacc gatggctgtg tagaagtact cgccgatagt ggaaaccgac gccccagcac
     9061 tcgtccgagg gcaaaggaat agagtagatg ccgaccgaac aagagctgat ttcgagaacg
     9121 cctcagccag caactcgcgc gagcctagca aggcatcgat aagcttgata tcgaattcct
     9181 gcagcccggg ggatccacta gttaacgcgt cgaccagcta gctggccagt cgacaatcaa
     9241 cctctggatt acaaaatttg tgaaagattg actggtattc ttaactatgt tgctcctttt
     9301 acgctatgtg gatacgctgc tttaatgcct ttgtatcatg ctattgcttc ccgtatggct
     9361 ttcattttct cctccttgta taaatcctgg ttgctgtctc tttatgagga gttgtggccc
     9421 gttgtcaggc aacgtggcgt ggtgtgcact gtgtttgctg acgcaacccc cactggttgg
     9481 ggcattgcca ccacctgtca gctcctttcc gggactttcg ctttccccct ccctattgcc
     9541 acggcggaac tcatcgccgc ctgccttgcc cgctgctgga caggggctcg gctgttgggc
     9601 actgacaatt ccgtggtgtt gtcggggaaa tcatcgtcct ttccttggct gctcgcctgt
     9661 gttgccacct ggattctgcg cgggacgtcc ttctgctacg tcccttcggc cctcaatcca
     9721 gcggaccttc cttcccgcgg cctgctgccg gctctgcggc ctcttccgcg tcttcgcctt
     9781 cgccctcaga cgagtcggat ctccctttgg gccgcctccc cgcctgagat cctttaagac
     9841 caatgactta caaggcagct gtagatctta gccacttttt aaaagaaaag gggggactgg
     9901 aagggctaat tcactcccaa cgaagacaag atctgctttt tgcttgtact gggtctctct
     9961 ggttagacca gatctgagcc tgggagctct ctggctaact agggaaccca ctgcttaagc
    10021 ctcaataaag cttgccttga gtgcttcaag tagtgtgtgc ccgtctgttg tgtgactctg
    10081 gtaactagag atccctcaga cccttttagt cagtgtggaa aatctctagc agtagtagtt
    10141 catgtcatct tattattcag tatttataac ttgcaaagaa atgaatatca gagagtgaga
    10201 ggaacttgtt tattgcagct tataatggtt acaaataaag caatagcatc acaaatttca
    10261 caaataaagc atttttttca ctgcattcta gttgtggttt gtccaaactc atcaatgtat
    10321 cttatcatgt ctggctctag ctatcccgcc cctaactccg cccagttccg cccattctcc
    10381 gccccatggc tgactaattt tttttattta tgcagaggcc gaggccgcct ctgcctctga
    10441 gctattccag aagtagtgag gaggcttttt tggaggccta ggcttttgcg tcgagacgta
    10501 cccaattcgc cctatagtga gtcgtattac gcgcgctcac tggccgtcgt tttacaacgt
    10561 cgtgactggg aaaaccctgg cgttacccaa cttaatcgcc ttgcagcaca tccccctttc
    10621 gccagctggc gtaatagcga agaggcccgc accgatcgcc cttcccaaca gttgcgcagc
    10681 ctgaatggcg aatggnnnnn nnnnnnnnnn nnnnnnnnnn nnnnnnnnnn nnnnnnnnnn
    10741 nnnnnnnnnn nnnnnnnnnn nnnnnnnnnn nnnnnnnnnn nnnnnnnnnn nnnnnnnnnn
    10801 nnnnnnnnnn nnnnnnnnnc nnnnnnnnnn nnnnnnnnnn nnnnnnnnnn nnnnnnnnnn
    10861 nnnnnnnnnn nnnnnnnnnn nnnnnnnnnn nnnnnnnnnn nnnnnnnnnn nannnnnnnn
    10921 nnnnnnnnnn nnnnnnnnnn nnnnnnnnnn nnnnnnnnnn ncctttgacg ttggagtcca
    10981 cgttctttaa tagtggactc ttgttccaaa ctggaacaac actcaaccct atctcggtct
    11041 attcttttga tttataaggg attttgccga tttcggccta ttggttaaaa aatgagctga
    11101 tttaacaaaa atttaacgcg aattttaaca aaatattaac gtttacaatt tcc
//
