[The description below was written by a language model from this plasmid's Addgene catalogue record and the feature table of its GenBank file.]
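Description:
pRRLHygro-pEF1a-p53ashL344P-mKate2-splitmVenusC is a roughly 11.1 kb self-inactivating HIV-1 lentiviral transfer vector built on the pRRL backbone, modified to carry a hygromycin resistance cassette for selecting transduced mammalian cells. In bacteria it is maintained through a ColE1/pUC-type origin and an ampicillin resistance gene. The catalogue lists it as low copy even though the origin is annotated as a high-copy type. An f1 origin is also present. The viral region contains a truncated 5' LTR, the Psi packaging signal, the RRE for Rev-dependent RNA export, the cPPT/CTS, a WPRE to boost transcript expression, and a U3-deleted 3' LTR followed by an SV40 polyadenylation signal.

The payload was assembled by multisite Gateway recombination, as shown by the ordered attB4, attB1, attB2 and attB3 sites. The human EF1alpha promoter with its first intron lies between attB4 and attB1. The human p53 coding sequence occupies the attB1–attB2 interval and the C-terminal tags the attB2–attB3 interval, although these coding regions are not annotated in the feature table. The p53 carries the L344P substitution, which prevents dimerization and tetramerization. It also carries seven silent changes that make the transcript resistant to a published p53 shRNA, so the transgene can be expressed while endogenous p53 is knocked down. It is fused at its C terminus to the red fluorescent protein mKate2 and to the C-terminal fragment of split mVenus. Downstream, an SV40 promoter drives the hygromycin resistance gene. mKate2 presumably reports total protein level. The mVenus fragment would fluoresce only when brought together with a complementary N-terminal fragment on a partner molecule. This oligomerization-deficient mutant therefore fits a role as a control in live-cell complementation assays of p53 oligomerization after DNA damage.
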