Addgene plasmid #69587: pRRLHygro-pEF1a-p53ashL344P-mKate2-splitmVenusC
Purpose: Expresses mutated p53-L344P tagged with mKate2 and split C-term mVenus
Depositing lab: Galit Lahav. Depositing organization: Harvard Medical School. Publication: Constant rate of p53 tetramerization in response to DNA damage controls the p53 response. Gaglia G, Lahav G. Mol Syst Biol. 2014 Oct 24;10:753. doi: 10.15252/msb.20145168. PubMed 25344068.
Backbone
  Vector backbone: pRRL
  Backbone size w/o insert (bp): 7765
  Total vector size (bp): 11150
  Modifications to backbone: hygromycin resistance
  Vector type: Mammalian Expression, Lentiviral
  Selectable markers: Hygromycin
Growth in bacteria
  Bacterial resistance: Ampicillin, 100 μg/mL
  Growth temperature: 37°C
  Growth strain: Stbl3
  Copy number: Low Copy
Gene/Insert
  Gene/Insert name: p53-L344P
  Species: H. sapiens (human)
  Insert size (bp): 1179
  Mutation: p53 L344P mutation that prevents dimerization and tetramerization and 7 silent mutations in p53 DNA to prevent targeting by shRNA at positions C777T, T778A, C779G, A781T, G782C, T786A, T789C
  Entrez Gene: TP53 (a.k.a. BCC7, BMFS5, LFS1, P53, TRP53)
  Promoter: EF1alpha
  Tag / fusion protein: mKate2 (C terminal on insert); split mVenus - C term (C terminal on insert)
  Cloning method: Gateway Cloning
  Sequencing primers: 5′ CAAGTTTGTACAAAAAAGCAGGCT
Terms and licenses: Academic/Nonprofit Terms; Industry Terms: Not Available to Industry
Depositor comments: The silent mutations prevent targeting by shRNA p53 published in Brummelkamp et al Science. 2002;296:550–3. This is tagged with the C-terminus of a split mVenus. The L344P mutation prevents tetramerization and dimerization of p53.
How to cite: pRRLHygro-pEF1a-p53ashL344P-mKate2-splitmVenusC was a gift from Galit Lahav (Addgene plasmid # 69587 ; http://n2t.net/addgene:69587 ; RRID:Addgene_69587)
