>Addgene plasmid #69587 | pRRLHygro-pEF1a-p53ashL344P-mKate2-splitmVenusC | addgene partial sequence | sequence record 131829 | EF1a-F 5'-TCAAGCCTCAGACAGTGGTTC-3'
AAAAAGCAGGCTTCATGGAGGAGCCGCAGTCAGATCCTAGCGTCGAGCCCCCTCTGAGTCAGGAAACATT
TTCAGACCTATGGAAACTACTTCCTGAAAACAACGTTCTGTCCCCCTTGCCGTCCCAAGCAATGGATGAT
TTGATGCTGTCCCCGGACGATATTGAACAATGGTTCACTGAAGACCCAGGTCCAGATGAAGCTCCCAGAA
TGCCAGAGGCTGCTCCCCGCGTGGCCCCTGCACCAGCAGCTCCTACACCGGCGGCCCCTGCACCAGCCCC
CTCCTGGCCCCTGTCATCTTCTGTCCCTTCCCAGAAAACCTACCAGGGCAGCTACGGTTTCCGTCTGGGC
TTCTTGCATTCTGGGACAGCCAAGTCTGTGACTTGCACGTACTCCCCTGCCCTCAACAAGATGTTTTGCC
AACTGGCCAAGACCTGCCCTGTGCAGCTGTGGGTTGATTCCACACCCCCGCCCGGCACCCGCGTCCGCGC
CATGGCCATCTACAAGCAGTCACAGCACATGACGGAGGTTGTGAGGCGCTGCCCCCACCATGAGCGCTGC
TCAGATAGCGATGGTCTGGCCCCTCCTCAGCATCTTATCCGAGTGGAGGGAAATTTGCGTGTGGAGTATT
TGGATGACAGAAACACTTTTCGACATAGTGTGGTGGTGCCCTATGAGCCGCCTGAGGTTGGCTCTGACTG
TACCACCATCCACTACAACTACATGTGTAACAGTTCCTGCATGGGCGGCATGAACCGGAGGCCCATCCTC
ACCATCATCACACTGGAGGATAGCTCTGGAA
