>Addgene plasmid #69587 | pRRLHygro-pEF1a-p53ashL344P-mKate2-splitmVenusC | addgene partial sequence | sequence record 131831 | pBABE3 5'-ACCCTAACTGACACACATTCC-3'
ATTATCAACTATGTATAATAAAGTTGATTACTTGTACAGCTCGTCCATGCCGAGAGTGATCCCGGCGGCG
GTCACGAACTCCAGCAGGACCATGTGATCGCGCTTCTCGTTGGGGTCTTTGCTCAGCTTGGACTGGTAGC
TCAGGTAGTGGTTGTCGGGCAGCAGCACGGGGCCGTCGCCGATGGGGGTGTTCTGCTGGTAGTGGTCGGC
GAGCTGCACGCCGCCGTCCTCGATGTTGTGGCGGATCTTGAAGTTGGCCTTGATGCCGTTCTTGGCTCCC
CCACCTCCACCTCCACCTCCTCCTCTGTGCCCCAGTTTGCTAGGGAGGTCGCAGTATCTGGCCACAGCCA
CCTCGTGCTGCTCGACGTAGGTCTCTTTGTCGGCCTCCTTGATTCTTTCCAGTCTTCTGTCCACATAGTA
GACGCCGGGCATCTTGAGGTTCTTAGCGGGTTTCTTGGATCTGTATGTGGTCTTCAAGTTGCAGATCAGG
TGGCCCCCGCCCACGAGCTTCAGGGCCATGTCGGCTCTGCCTTCCAGGCCGCCGTCAGCGGGGTACAGGG
TCTCGGTGGAGGCCTCCCAGCCGAGTGTTTTCTTCTGCATCACAGGGCCGTTGGATGGGAAGTTCACCCC
TCTGATCTTGACGTTGTAGATGAGGCAGCCGTCCTGGAGGCTGGTGTCCTGGGTAGCGGTCAGCACGCCC
