>Addgene plasmid #69587 | pRRLHygro-pEF1a-p53ashL344P-mKate2-splitmVenusC | addgene partial sequence | sequence record 131832 | hP53_660F 5'-cacatgacggaggttgtgag-3'
CCCCTCCTCAGCATCTTATCCGAGTGGAGGGAAATTTGCGTGTGGAGTATTTGGATGACAGAAACACTTT
TCGACATAGTGTGGTGGTGCCCTATGAGCCGCCTGAGGTTGGCTCTGACTGTACCACCATCCACTACAAC
TACATGTGTAACAGTTCCTGCATGGGCGGCATGAACCGGAGGCCCATCCTCACCATCATCACACTGGAGG
ATAGCTCTGGAAACCTACTGGGACGGAACAGCTTTGAGGTGCGTGTTTGTGCCTGTCCTGGGAGAGACCG
GCGCACAGAGGAAGAGAATCTCCGCAAGAAAGGGGAGCCTCACCACGAGCTGCCCCCAGGGAGCACTAAG
CGAGCACTGCCCAACAACACCAGCTCCTCTCCCCAGCCAAAGAAGAAACCACTGGATGGAGAATATTTCA
CCCTTCAGATCCGTGGGCGTGAGCGCTTCGAGATGTTCCGAGAGCCGAATGAGGCCTTGGAACTCAAGGA
TGCCCAGGCTGGGAAGGAGCCAGGGGGGAGCAGGGCTCACTCCAGCCACCTGAAGTCCAAAAAGGGTCAG
TCTACCTCCCGCCATAAAAAACTCATGTTCAAGACAGAAGGGCCTGACTCAGACGACCCAGCTTTCTTGT
ACAAAGTGGCCATGGTGTCTGAGCTGATTAAGGAGAACATGCACATGAAGCTGTACATGGAGGGCACCGT
GAACAACCACCACTTCAAGTGCACATC
